>Addgene plasmid #149161 | pGBW-m4046633 | addgene full sequence | sequence record 298223 | Ginkgo NGS Result
GCGGCCGCCCCACACACCATAGCTTCAAAATGTTTCTACTCCTTTTTTACTCTTCCAGATTTTCTCGGAC
TCCGCGCATCGCCGTACCACTTCAAAACACCCAAGCACAGCATACTAAATTTCCCCTCTTTCTTCCTCTA
GGGTGTCGTTAATTACCCGTACTAAAGGTTTGGAAAAGAAAAAAGAGACCGCCTCGTTTCTTTTTCTTCG
TCGAAAAAGGCAATAAAAATTTTTATCACGTTTCTTTTTCTTGAAAATTTTTTTTTTTGATTTTTTTCTC
TTTCGATGACCTCCCATTGATATTTAAGTTAATAAACGGTCTTCAATTTCTCAAGTTTCAGTTTCATTTT
TCTTGTTCTATTACAACTTTTTTTACTTCTTGCTCATTAGAAAGAAAGCATAGCAATCTAATCTAAGTTT
TAATTACAAAATGGATTTGTTTATGAGAATCTTCACAATTGGAACTGTAACTTTGAAGCAAGGTGAAATC
AAGGATGCTACTCCTTCAGATTTTGTTCGCGCTACTGCAACGATACCGATACAAGCCTCACTCCCTTTCG
GATGGCTTATTGTTGGCGTTGCACTTCTTGCTGTTTTTCAGAGCGCTTCCAAAATCATAACCCTCAAAAA
GAGATGGCAACTAGCACTCTCCAAGGGTGTTCACTTTGTTTGCAACTTGCTGTTGTTGTTTGTAACAGTT
TACTCACACCTTTTGCTCGTTGCTGCTGGCCTTGAAGCCCCTTTTCTCTATCTTTATGCTTTAGTCTACT
TCTTGCAGAGTATAAACTTTGTAAGAATAATAATGAGGCTTTGGCTTTGCTGGAAATGCCGTTCCAAAAA
CCCATTACTTTATGATGCCAACTATTTTCTTTGCTGGCATACTAATTGTTACGACTATTGTATACCTTAC
AATAGTGTAACTTCTTCAATTGTCATTACTTCAGGTGATGGCACAACAAGTCCTATTTCTGAACATGACT
ACCAGATTGGTGGTTATACTGAAAAATGGGAATCTGGAGTAAAAGACTGTGTTGTATTACACAGTTACTT
CACTTCAGACTATTACCAGCTGTACTCAACTCAATTGAGTACAGACACTGGTGTTGAACATGTTACCTTC
TTCATCTACAATAAAATTGTTGATGAGCCTGAAGAACATGTCCAAATTCACACAATCGACGGTTCATCCG
GAGTTGTTAATCCAGTAATGGAACCAATTTATGATGAACCGACGACGACTACTAGCGTGCCTTTGTAAAC
AGGCCCCTTTTCCTTTGTCGATATCATGTAATTAGTTATGTCACGCTTACATTCACGCCCTCCTCCCACA
TCCGCTCTAACCGAAAAGGAAGGAGTTAGACAACCTGAAGTCTAGGTCCCTATTTATTTTTTTTAATAGT
TATGTTAGTATTAAGAACGTTATTTATATTTCAAATTTTTCTTTTTTTTCTGTACAAAGCGGCCGCCGAA
CCACTAGTGCACTGCAGTACACGGTTTCCTTGAAATTTTTTTGATTCGGTAATCTCCGAACAGAAGGAAG
AACGAAGGAAGGAGCACAGACTTAGATTGGTATATATACGCATATGTAGTGTTGAAGAAACATGAAATTG
CCCAGTATTCTTAACCCAACTGCACAGAACAAAAACGTGCAGGAAACGAAGATAAATCATGTCGAAAGCT
ACATATAAGGAACGTGCTGCTACTCATCCTAGTCCTGTTGCTGCCAAGCTATTTAATATCATGCACGAAA
AGCAAACAAACTTGTGTGCTTCATTGGATGTTCGTACCACCAAGGAATTACTGGAGTTAGTTGAAGCATT
AGGTCCCAAAATTTGTTTACTAAAAACACATGTGGATATCTTGACTGATTTTTCCATGGAGGGCACAGTT
AAGCCGCTAAAGGCATTATCCGCCAAGTACAATTTTTTACTCTTCGAGGACAGAAAATTTGCTGACATTG
GTAATACAGTCAAATTGCAGTACTCTGCGGGTGTATACAGAATAGCAGAATGGGCAGACATTACGAATGC
ACACGGTGTGGTGGGCCCAGGTATTGTTAGCGGTTTGAAGCAGGCGGCAGAAGAAGTAACAAAGGAACCT
AGAGGCCTTTTGATGTTAGCAGAATTGTCATGCAAGGGCTCCCTATCTACTGGAGAATATACTAAGGGTA
CTGTTGACATTGCGAAGAGCGACAAAGATTTTGTTATCGGCTTTATTGCTCAAAGAGACATGGGTGGAAG
AGATGAAGGTTACGATTGGTTGATTATGACACCCGGTGTGGGTTTAGATGACAAGGGAGATGCATTGGGT
CAACAGTATAGAACCGTGGATGATGTGGTTTCTACAGGATCTGACATTATTATTGTTGGAAGAGGACTAT
TTGCAAAGGGAAGGGATGCTAAGGTAGAGGGTGAACGTTACAGAAAAGCAGGCTGGGAAGCATATTTGAG
AAGATGCGGCCAGCAAAACTAAAAAACTGTATTATAAGTAAATGCATGTATACTAAACTCACAAATTAGA
GCTTCAATTTAATTATATCAGTTATTACCCGAGTAACGAAGCATCTGTGCTTCATTTTGTAGAACAAAAA
TGCAACGCGAGAGCGCTAATTTTTCAAACAAAGAATCTGAGCTGCATTTTTACAGAACAGAAATGCAACG
CGAAAGCGCTATTTTACCAACGAAGAATCTGTGCTTCATTTTTGTAAAACAAAAATGCAACGCGAGAGCG
CTAATTTTTCAAACAAAGAATCTGAGCTGCATTTTTACAGAACAGAAATGCAACGCGAGAGCGCTATTTT
ACCAACAAAGAATCTATACTTCTTTTTTGTTCTACAAAAATGCATCCCGAGAGCGCTATTTTTCTAACAA
AGCATCTTAGATTACTTTTTTTCTCCTTTGTGCGCTCTATAATGCAGTCTCTTGATAACTTTTTGCACTG
TAGGTCCGTTAAGGTTAGAAGAAGGCTACTTTGGTGTCTATTTTCTCTTCCATAAAAAAAGCCTGACTCC
ACTTCCCGCGTTTACTGATTACTAGCGAAGCTGCGGGTGCATTTTTTCAAGATAAAGGCATCCCCGATTA
TATTCTATACCGATGTGGATTGCGCATACTTTGTGAACAGAAAGTGATAGCGTTGATGATTCTTCATTGG
TCAGAAAATTATGAACGGTTTCTTCTATTTTGTCTCTATATACTACGTATAGGAAATGTTTACATTTTCG
TATTGTTTTCGATTCACTCTATGAATAGTTCTTACTACAATTTTTTTGTCTAAAGAGTAATACTAGAGAT
AAACATAAAAAATGTAGAGGTCGAGTTTAGATGCAAGTTCAAGGAGCGAAAGGTGGATGGGTAGGTTATA
TAGGGATATAGCACAGAGATATATAGCAAAGAGATACTTTTGAGCAATGTTTGTGGAAGCGGTATTCGCA
ATATTTTAGTAGCTCGTTACAGTCCGGTGCGTTTTTGGTTTTTTGAAAGTGCGTCATCAGAGCGCTTTTG
GTTTTCAAAAGCGCTCTGAAGTTCCTATACTTTCTAGCTAGAGAATAGGAACTTCCCGAGCGGCCGCGTG
TTACAAGCTTGACTCCAGCGTAACTGGACTGCAATCAACTCACTGGCTCACCTTCACGGGTGGGCCTTTC
TTCGGTAGAAAATCAAAGGATCTTCTTGAGATCCTTTTTTTCTGCGCGTAATCTGCTGCTTGCAAACAAA
AAAACCACCGCTACCAGCGGTGGTTTGTTTGCCGGATCAAGAGCTACCAACTCTTTTTCCGAGGTAACTG
GCTTCAGCAGAGCGCAGATACCAAATACTGTTCTTCTAGTGTAGCCGTAGTTAGGCCACCACTTCAAGAA
CTCTGTAGCACCGCCTACATACCTCGCTCTGCTAATCCTGTTACCAGTGGCTGCTGCCAGTGGCGATAAG
TCGTGTCTTACCGGGTTGGACTCAAGACGATAGTTACCGGATAAGGCGCAGCGGTCGGGCTGAACGGGGG
GTTCGTGCACACAGCCCAGCTTGGAGCGAACGACCTACACCGAACTGAGATACCTACAGCGTGAGCTATG
AGAAAGCGCCACGCTTCCCGAAGGGAGAAAGGCGGACAGGTATCCGGTAAGCGGCAGGGTCGGAACAGGA
GAGCGCACGAGGGAGCTTCCAGGGGTAAACGCCTGGTATCTTTATAGTCCTGTCGGGTTTCGCCACCTCT
GACTTGAGCATCGATTTTTGTGATGCTCGTCAGGGGGGCGGAGCCTATGGAAAAACGCCAGCAACGCAGA
AAGGCCCACCCGAAGGTGAGCCAGGTGATTACATTTGGGCCCTCATCAGAGGTTTTCACCGTCATCACCG
AAACGCGCGAGGCAGCTGCGGTAAAGCTCATCAGCGTGGTCGTGAAGCGATTCACAGATGTCTGCCTGTT
CATCCGCGTCCAGCTCGTTGAGTTTCTCCAGAAGCGTTAATGTCTGGCTTCTGATAAAGCGGGCCATGTT
AAGGGCGGTTTTTTCCTGTTTGGTCACTTACCAATGCTTAATCAGTGAGGCACCTATCTCAGCGATCTGT
CTATTTCGTTCATCCATAGTTGCCTGACTCCCCGTCGTGTAGATAACTACGATGCGGGAGGGCTTACCAT
CTGGCCCCAGTGCTGCAATGATACCGCGAGACCCACGCTCACCGGCTCCAGATTTATCAGCAATAAACCA
GCCAGCCGGGAGGGCCGAGCGCAGAAGTGATCCTGCAACTTTATCCGCCTCCATCCAGTCTATTAATTGT
TGCCGGGAAGCTAGAGTAAGTAGTTCGCCAGTTAATAGTTTGCGCAACGTTGTTGCCATTGCTACAGGCA
TCGTGGTGTCACGCTCGTCGTTTGGTATGGCTTCATTCAGCTCCGGTTCCCAACGATCAAGGCGAGTTAC
ATGATCCCCCATGTTGTGCAAAAAAGCGGTTAGCTCCTTCGGTCCTCCGATCGTTGCCAGAAGTAAGTTG
GCCGCAGTGTTATCACTCATGGTTATGGCAGCACTGCATAATTCTCTTACTGTCATGCCATCCGTGAGAT
GCTTTTCTGTGACTGGTGAGTACTCAACCAAGTCATTCTGAGAATAGTGTATGCGGCGACCGAGTTGCTC
TTGCCCGGCGTCAATACGGGATAATACCGCGCCACATAGCAGAACTTTAAAAGTGCTCATCATTGGAAAA
CGTTCTTCGGGGCGTAAACTCTCAAGGATCTTACCGCTGTTGAGATCCAGTTCGATGTAACCCACTCGTG
CACCCAACTGATCTTCAGCATCTTTTACTTTCACCAGCGTTTCTGGGTGAGCAAAAACAGGAAGGCAAAA
TGCCGCAAAAAAGGGAATAAGGGCGACACGGAAATGTTGAATACTCATTTTAGCTTCCTTAGCTCCTGAA
AATCTCGATAACTCAAAAAATACGCCCGGTAGTGATCTTATTTCATTATGGTGAAAGTTGGAACCTCTTA
CGTGCCGATCAAGTCAAAAGCCTCCGGTCGGAGGCTTTTGACTTTCTGCTATGGAGGTCAGGTATGATTT
AAATGGTCAGTTAGA
Features (pLannotate 1.2.2; 13 found; start..end, strand, type, name):
     10..417     +  promoter       TEF1 promoter: S. cerevisiae TEF1; promoter for EF-1α
    431..1255    +  CDS            AP3A_SARS2: Experimental evidence at protein level: Swiss-Prot protein existence level 1. Plays a role in virus egress via lysosomal trafficking (PubMed:33157038, PubMed:33422265). Forms homotetrameric ion channels (viroporin) localized at endosomes and lysosomes, that may induce deacidification of lysosomes thereby allowing safe virion egress through lysosomal trafficking (By similarity) (PubMed:33157038, PubMed:33422265). Also blocks formation of autolysosomes through binding and sequestering host TMUB1/HOPS on late endosomes. This prevents fusion of autophagosomes with lysosomes, disrupting autophagy a
   1284..1456    +  terminator     CYC1 terminator (fragment): S. cerevisiae CYC1; transcription terminator for CYC1
   1492..1668    +  promoter       URA3 promoter (fragment): S. cerevisiae URA3
   1669..2472    +  CDS            URA3: orotidine-5'-phosphate decarboxylase, required for uracil biosynthesis; S. cerevisiae URA3; yeast auxotrophic marker, counterselectable with 5-fluoroorotic acid (5-FOA)
   2555..3537    -  rep_origin     2μ ori: yeast 2μ plasmid origin of replication
   3615..3644    +  terminator     T3Te terminator: phage T3 early transcription terminator
   3666..4253    +  rep_origin     ori: high-copy-number ColE1/pMB1/pBR322/pUC origin of replication
   4265..4292    -  terminator     T7Te terminator: phage T7 early transcription terminator
   4316..4507    -  CDS            rop: Rop protein, which maintains plasmids at low copy number; rop
   4508..5368    -  CDS            AmpR: β-lactamase; bla; confers resistance to ampicillin, carbenicillin, and related antibiotics
   5369..5471    -  promoter       cat promoter: promoter of the E. coli cat gene encoding chloramphenicol acetyltransferase
   5472..5503    -  terminator     tonB terminator: bidirectional E. coli tonB-P14 transcription terminator
