[The description below was written by a language model from this plasmid's Addgene catalogue record and pLannotate feature annotations shown in this document.]
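Description:
pGBW-m4046633 is an E. coli–yeast shuttle plasmid built for constitutive expression of the SARS-CoV-2 ORF3a protein in Saccharomyces cerevisiae. In bacteria it replicates from a ColE1/pUC-type origin, recorded as high copy, and is selected with ampicillin through a β-lactamase gene that the annotation places downstream of a cat promoter. A short rop annotation lies directly adjacent to the AmpR coding sequence, although the catalogue's high-copy designation suggests it may not act as a functional copy-number control element. Short phage T3 and T7 early terminators and a tonB terminator flank the bacterial modules, presumably insulating them from transcriptional read-through. In yeast, the 2μ origin supports multicopy episomal maintenance. The URA3 marker with its own promoter fragment allows selection in ura3 strains on medium lacking uracil, and counterselection with 5-FOA.

The payload is a wild-type ORF3a open reading frame of roughly 0.8 kb, made by gene synthesis. The listing of budding yeast alongside the virus as insert species may indicate codon adaptation, but the record does not say so explicitly. The coding sequence sits between the strong constitutive TEF1 promoter and a CYC1 terminator fragment, and no epitope tag or reporter is annotated. ORF3a is a viral accessory protein described as forming viroporin-type ion channels at endosomes and lysosomes, contributing to virion egress and interfering with autophagosome–lysosome fusion. The plasmid is therefore suited to producing this protein in yeast for functional, toxicity or interaction studies, though no specific application is stated. The depositor notes that the sequencing used for quality control may not cover the whole plasmid. The 5,545 nt sequence record is also somewhat longer than the listed backbone and insert sizes combined.
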