Addgene plasmid #149161: pGBW-m4046633
Purpose: Yeast Expression plasmid for SARS-CoV-2 ORF3a protein
Depositing lab: Ginkgo Bioworks & Benjie Chen. Depositing organization: Ginkgo Bioworks.
Backbone
  Vector backbone: AmpR; 2u URA3
  Backbone size w/o insert (bp): 4078
  Vector type: Yeast Expression
  Selectable markers: URA3
Growth in bacteria
  Bacterial resistance: Ampicillin, 100 μg/mL
  Growth temperature: 37°C
  Growth strain: DH5alpha
  Copy number: High Copy
Gene/Insert
  Gene/Insert name: SARS-CoV-2 ORF3a protein
  Species: S. cerevisiae (budding yeast); Severe acute respiratory syndrome coronavirus 2
  Insert size (bp): 821
  Mutation: wt
  Entrez Gene: ORF3a (a.k.a. GU280_gp03)
  Promoter: pTEF1
  Cloning method: Unknown
Resource information
  A portion of this plasmid was derived from a plasmid made by: GinkgoBioworks
Depositor comments: NCBI Reference Sequence: YP_009724391.1. Created by gene synthesis with Not1 site. NGS used for QC was performed by Ginkgo and may not fully cover the entire plasmid.
How to cite: pGBW-m4046633 was a gift from Ginkgo Bioworks & Benjie Chen (Addgene plasmid # 149161 ; http://n2t.net/addgene:149161 ; RRID:Addgene_149161)
